LOCUS       Exported 6835 bp ds-DNA circular SYN 12-MAY-2021
DEFINITION  Expression of human UBXD7 with C-terminal strep-HA tag.
ACCESSION   .
VERSION     .
KEYWORDS    pcDNA5FRT/TO-UBXD7-Strep-HA
SOURCE      synthetic DNA construct
  ORGANISM  synthetic DNA construct
REFERENCE   1 (bases 1 to 6835)
  AUTHORS   Hulsmann J, Kravic B, Weith M, Gstaiger M, Aebersold RH, Collins BC,
            Meyer H
  TITLE     AP-SWATH reveals direct involvement of VCP/p97 in integrated stress
            response signaling through facilitating CReP/PPP1R15B degradation.
  JOURNAL   Mol Cell Proteomics. 2018 Mar 29. pii: RA117.000471. doi:
            10.1074/mcp.RA117.000471.
  PUBMED    29599191
REFERENCE   2 (bases 1 to 6835)
  AUTHORS   .
  TITLE     Direct Submission
  JOURNAL   Exported May 12, 2021 from SnapGene Server 1.1.58
            http://www.snapgene.com
FEATURES             Location/Qualifiers
     source          1..6835
                     /organism="synthetic DNA construct"
                     /mol_type="other DNA"
     primer_bind     complement(44..63)
                     /label=pRS-marker
                     /note="pRS vectors, use to sequence yeast selectable
                     marker"
     enhancer        235..614
                     /label=CMV enhancer
                     /note="human cytomegalovirus immediate early enhancer"
     promoter        615..818
                     /label=CMV promoter
                     /note="human cytomegalovirus (CMV) immediate early
                     promoter"
     primer_bind     769..789
                     /label=CMV-F
                     /note="Human CMV immediate early promoter, forward primer"
     protein_bind    820..838
                     /gene="tetO"
                     /label=tet operator
                     /bound_moiety="tetracycline repressor TetR"
                     /note="bacterial operator O2 for the tetR and tetA genes"
     protein_bind    841..859
                     /gene="tetO"
                     /label=tet operator
                     /bound_moiety="tetracycline repressor TetR"
                     /note="bacterial operator O2 for the tetR and tetA genes"
     primer_bind     869..893
                     /label=LNCX
                     /note="Human CMV promoter, forward primer"
     protein_bind    1036..1060
                     /gene="mutant version of attB"
                     /label=attB1
                     /bound_moiety="BP Clonase(TM)"
                     /note="recombination site for the Gateway(R) BP reaction"
     CDS             2150..2161
                     /codon_start=1
                     /product="Factor Xa recognition and cleavage site"
                     /label=Factor Xa site
                     /translation="IEGR"
     protein_bind    complement(2534..2558)
                     /gene="mutant version of attB"
                     /label=attB2
                     /bound_moiety="BP Clonase(TM)"
                     /note="recombination site for the Gateway(R) BP reaction"
     CDS             2605..2628
                     /codon_start=1
                     /product="peptide that binds Strep-Tactin(R), an engineered
                     form of streptavidin"
                     /label=Strep-Tag II
                     /translation="WSHPQFEK"
     CDS             2665..2688
                     /codon_start=1
                     /product="peptide that binds Strep-Tactin(R), an engineered
                     form of streptavidin"
                     /label=Strep-Tag II
                     /translation="WSHPQFEK"
     CDS             2719..2745
                     /codon_start=1
                     /product="HA (human influenza hemagglutinin) epitope tag"
                     /label=HA
                     /translation="YPYDVPDYA"
     primer_bind     complement(2788..2805)
                     /label=BGH-rev
                     /note="Bovine growth hormone terminator, reverse primer.
                     Also called BGH reverse"
     polyA_signal    2794..3018
                     /label=bGH poly(A) signal
                     /note="bovine growth hormone polyadenylation signal"
     primer_bind     complement(3151..3170)
                     /label=F1ori-R
                     /note="F1 origin, reverse primer"
     protein_bind    3302..3349
                     /label=FRT
                     /bound_moiety="FLP recombinase from the Saccharomyces
                     cerevisiae 2u plasmid"
                     /note="FLP-mediated recombination occurs in the 8-bp core
                     sequence TCTAGAAA (Turan and Bode, 2011)."
     CDS             3357..4379
                     /codon_start=1
                     /gene="aph(4)-Ia"
                     /product="aminoglycoside phosphotransferase from E. coli"
                     /label=HygR
                     /note="confers resistance to hygromycin"
                     /translation="KKPELTATSVEKFLIEKFDSVSDLMQLSEGEESRAFSFDVGGRGY
                     VLRVNSCADGFYKDRYVYRHFASAALPIPEVLDIGEFSESLTYCISRRAQGVTLQDLPE
                     TELPAVLQPVAEAMDAIAAADLSQTSGFGPFGPQGIGQYTTWRDFICAIADPHVYHWQT
                     VMDDTVSASVAQALDELMLWAEDCPEVRHLVHADFGSNNVLTDNGRITAVIDWSEAMFG
                     DSQYEVANIFFWRPWLACMEQQTRYFERRHPELAGSPRLRAYMLRIGLDQLYQSLVDGN
                     FDDAAWAQGRCDAIVRSGAGTVGRTQIARRSAAVWTDGCVEVLADSGNRRPSTRPRAKE
                     "
     polyA_signal    4509..4630
                     /label=SV40 poly(A) signal
                     /note="SV40 polyadenylation signal"
     primer_bind     complement(4546..4565)
                     /label=SV40pA-R
                     /note="SV40 polyA, reverse primer"
     primer_bind     4600..4619
                     /label=EBV-rev
                     /note="SV40 polyA terminator, reverse primer"
     primer_bind     complement(4679..4695)
                     /label=M13 rev
                     /note="common sequencing primer, one of multiple similar
                     variants"
     primer_bind     complement(4679..4695)
                     /label=M13 Reverse
                     /note="In lacZ gene. Also called M13-rev"
     primer_bind     complement(4692..4714)
                     /label=M13/pUC Reverse
                     /note="In lacZ gene"
     protein_bind    4703..4719
                     /label=lac operator
                     /bound_moiety="lac repressor encoded by lacI"
                     /note="The lac repressor binds to the lac operator to
                     inhibit transcription in E. coli. This inhibition can be
                     relieved by adding lactose or
                     isopropyl-beta-D-thiogalactopyranoside (IPTG)."
     promoter        complement(4727..4757)
                     /label=lac promoter
                     /note="promoter for the E. coli lac operon"
     protein_bind    4772..4793
                     /label=CAP binding site
                     /bound_moiety="E. coli catabolite activator protein"
                     /note="CAP binding activates transcription in the presence
                     of cAMP."
     primer_bind     complement(4910..4927)
                     /label=L4440
                     /note="L4440 vector, forward primer"
     rep_origin      complement(5081..5669)
                     /direction=LEFT
                     /label=ori
                     /note="high-copy-number ColE1/pMB1/pBR322/pUC origin of
                     replication"
     primer_bind     complement(5161..5180)
                     /label=pBR322ori-F
                     /note="pBR322 origin, forward primer"
     CDS             complement(6138..6515)
                     /label=ISS
                     /note="immunostimulatory sequence from the AmpR gene;
                     contains unmethylated CpG dinucleotides in the context of
                     5'-AACGTT-3' (Sato et al., 1996)"
     primer_bind     6462..6481
                     /label=Amp-R
                     /note="Ampicillin resistance gene, reverse primer"
     promoter        complement(6700..6804)
                     /gene="bla"
                     /label=AmpR promoter
ORIGIN
        1 gacggatcgg gagatctccc gatcccctat ggtgcactct cagtacaatc tgctctgatg
       61 ccgcatagtt aagccagtat ctgctccctg cttgtgtgtt ggaggtcgct gagtagtgcg
      121 cgagcaaaat ttaagctaca acaaggcaag gcttgaccga caattgcatg aagaatctgc
      181 ttagggttag gcgttttgcg ctgcttcgcg atgtacgggc cagatatacg cgttgacatt
      241 gattattgac tagttattaa tagtaatcaa ttacggggtc attagttcat agcccatata
      301 tggagttccg cgttacataa cttacggtaa atggcccgcc tggctgaccg cccaacgacc
      361 cccgcccatt gacgtcaata atgacgtatg ttcccatagt aacgccaata gggactttcc
      421 attgacgtca atgggtggag tatttacggt aaactgccca cttggcagta catcaagtgt
      481 atcatatgcc aagtacgccc cctattgacg tcaatgacgg taaatggccc gcctggcatt
      541 atgcccagta catgacctta tgggactttc ctacttggca gtacatctac gtattagtca
      601 tcgctattac catggtgatg cggttttggc agtacatcaa tgggcgtgga tagcggtttg
      661 actcacgggg atttccaagt ctccacccca ttgacgtcaa tgggagtttg ttttggcacc
      721 aaaatcaacg ggactttcca aaatgtcgta acaactccgc cccattgacg caaatgggcg
      781 gtaggcgtgt acggtgggag gtctatataa gcagagctct ccctatcagt gatagagatc
      841 tccctatcag tgatagagat cgtcgacgag ctcgtttagt gaaccgtcag atcgcctgga
      901 gacgccatcc acgctgtttt gacctccata gaagacaccg ggaccgatcc agcctccgga
      961 ctctagcgtt taaacttaag cttggtaccg agctcggatc cactagtcca gtgtggtgga
     1021 attctgcaga tatcaacaag tttgtacaaa aaagcaggct ccaccatggc tgcccacggg
     1081 ggctccgcgg cgtcctcggc gctgaagggg ttaattcaac agttcaccac cattaccggt
     1141 gcaagtgaaa gtgtaggaaa acatatgctt gaagcgtgca acaataatct ggaaatggca
     1201 gtcactatgt ttttggatgg tggaggaatc gctgaagagc ccagtaccag ttcagcaagt
     1261 gtctctactg tcagaccaca cacagaagaa gaagttcgtg ccccaattcc tcaaaagcag
     1321 gaaatactgg tggaaccaga accattattt ggtgctccta aaagacgacg gcctgcacgt
     1381 tcaatttttg atggtttccg ggattttcag actgaaacta ttcggcaaga acaagaatta
     1441 agaaatggag gagctatcga taagaaatta actacccttg cagatctatt ccggccaccc
     1501 attgatttga tgcataaagg cagctttgaa acagccaaag agtgtggcca gatgcaaaat
     1561 aagtggctga tgataaacat tcaaaatgtt caagactttg catgtcagtg cctcaaccgc
     1621 gatgtgtgga gcaacgaagc tgtgaagaat attatccggg aacatttcat tttctggcag
     1681 gtttatcatg acagtgagga aggtcagaga tacatacagt tttataagtt aggggatttc
     1741 ccctatgttt ccatattgga cccacggaca ggtcagaagc tagtagaatg gcaccagtta
     1801 gatgtatctt ctttcttgga ccaagtgacg ggatttctgg gtgaacatgg acaactggat
     1861 ggactttcta gcagtccccc caaaaaatgt gcccgttccg agagccttat agatgcaagt
     1921 gaagacagcc agctagaagc tgccatcaga gcctccttac aagaaacaca ttttgattca
     1981 acacagacaa aacaggatag ccgctcagat gaagaatctg aatctgaact tttttctggc
     2041 agtgaggagt tcatatccgt ttgtggctct gatgaagaag aagaggtaga gaatcttgcc
     2101 aagtccagaa agtctcccca caaagatttg gggcatagaa aagaggagaa tagaaggccg
     2161 ctgactgagc caccagtcag aactgatcct ggaacagcca caaaccacca aggattgcca
     2221 gctgtggatt cagagatact ggagatgcca cctgaaaaag cagatggagt agtggagggg
     2281 atagatgtaa atggaccaaa agcacagctg atgttgcggt atccagatgg aaaaagggaa
     2341 cagatcactc ttccagagca agctaaactg ctagctttgg tgaagcacgt gcagtctaaa
     2401 ggatacccaa atgaacgttt tgaacttctc accaactttc ctcgaaggaa attatctcat
     2461 ctggactatg atattacatt gcaagaggca ggcctttgtc ctcaagagac tgtctttgta
     2521 caggaaagaa attacccagc tttcttgtac aaagtggttg atatcaaggc cgccgacatc
     2581 accagcctgt acaagaaagt ggggtggagc catccccagt tcgagaaggg cggaggatct
     2641 ggcggcggaa gcggcggagg aagctggtcc caccctcagt ttgagaaagg caccgagctg
     2701 ggcagcacca tggccagcta cccctacgac gtgcccgact acgcctgatg actcgagtct
     2761 agagggcccg ttaaacccgc tgatcagcct cgactgtgcc ttctagttgc cagccatctg
     2821 ttgtttgccc ctcccccgtg ccttccttga ccctggaagg tgccactccc actgtccttt
     2881 cctaataaaa tgaggaaatt gcatcgcatt gtctgagtag gtgtcattct attctggggg
     2941 gtggggtggg gcaggacagc aagggggagg attgggaaga caatagcagg catgctgggg
     3001 atgcggtggg ctctatggct tctgaggcgg aaagaaccag ctggggctct agggggtatc
     3061 cccnnnnnnn nnnnnnnnnn nnnnnnnnnn nnnnnnnnnn nnnnnnnnnn nnnnnnnnnn
     3121 nnnnnnnnnn nnnnnnnnnn nnnnnnnnnn nnnnnnnnnn nnnnnnnnnn nnnnnnnnnn
     3181 nnnnnnncnn nnnnnnnnnn nnnnnnnnnn nnnnnnnnnn nnnnnnnnnn nnnnnnnnnn
     3241 nnnnnnnnnn nnnnnnnnnn nnnnnnnnnn nnnnnnnnna gggtgatggt tcacgtacct
     3301 agaagttcct attccgaagt tcctattctc tagaaagtat aggaacttcc ttggccaaaa
     3361 agcctgaact caccgcgacg tctgtcgaga agtttctgat cgaaaagttc gacagcgtct
     3421 ccgacctgat gcagctctcg gagggcgaag aatctcgtgc tttcagcttc gatgtaggag
     3481 ggcgtggata tgtcctgcgg gtaaatagct gcgccgatgg tttctacaaa gatcgttatg
     3541 tttatcggca ctttgcatcg gccgcgctcc cgattccgga agtgcttgac attggggaat
     3601 tcagcgagag cctgacctat tgcatctccc gccgtgcaca gggtgtcacg ttgcaagacc
     3661 tgcctgaaac cgaactgccc gctgttctgc agccggtcgc ggaggccatg gatgcgatcg
     3721 ctgcggccga tcttagccag acgagcgggt tcggcccatt cggaccgcaa ggaatcggtc
     3781 aatacactac atggcgtgat ttcatatgcg cgattgctga tccccatgtg tatcactggc
     3841 aaactgtgat ggacgacacc gtcagtgcgt ccgtcgcgca ggctctcgat gagctgatgc
     3901 tttgggccga ggactgcccc gaagtccggc acctcgtgca cgcggatttc ggctccaaca
     3961 atgtcctgac ggacaatggc cgcataacag cggtcattga ctggagcgag gcgatgttcg
     4021 gggattccca atacgaggtc gccaacatct tcttctggag gccgtggttg gcttgtatgg
     4081 agcagcagac gcgctacttc gagcggaggc atccggagct tgcaggatcg ccgcggctcc
     4141 gggcgtatat gctccgcatt ggtcttgacc aactctatca gagcttggtt gacggcaatt
     4201 tcgatgatgc agcttgggcg cagggtcgat gcgacgcaat cgtccgatcc ggagccggga
     4261 ctgtcgggcg tacacaaatc gcccgcagaa gcgcggccgt ctggaccgat ggctgtgtag
     4321 aagtactcgc cgatagtgga aaccgacgcc ccagcactcg tccgagggca aaggaatagc
     4381 acgtactacg agatttcgat tccaccgccg ccttctatga aaggttgggc ttcggaatcg
     4441 ttttccggga cgccggctgg atgatcctcc agcgcgggga tctcatgctg gagttcttcg
     4501 cccaccccaa cttgtttatt gcagcttata atggttacaa ataaagcaat agcatcacaa
     4561 atttcacaaa taaagcattt ttttcactgc attctagttg tggtttgtcc aaactcatca
     4621 atgtatctta tcatgtctgt ataccgtcga cctctagcta gagcttggcg taatcatggt
     4681 catagctgtt tcctgtgtga aattgttatc cgctcacaat tccacacaac atacgagccg
     4741 gaagcataaa gtgtaaagcc tggggtgcct aatgagtgag ctaactcaca ttaattgcgt
     4801 tgcgctcact gcccgctttc cagtcgggaa acctgtcgtg ccagctgcat taatgaatcg
     4861 gccaacgcgc ggggagaggc ggtttgcgta ttgggcgctc ttccgcttcc tcgctcactg
     4921 actcgctgcg ctcggtcgtt cggctgcggc gagcggtatc agctcactca aaggcggtaa
     4981 tacggttatc cacagaatca ggggataacg caggaaagaa catgtgagca aaaggccagc
     5041 aaaaggccag gaaccgtaaa aaggccgcgt tgctggcgtt tttccatagg ctccgccccc
     5101 ctgacgagca tcacaaaaat cgacgctcaa gtcagaggtg gcgaaacccg acaggactat
     5161 aaagatacca ggcgtttccc cctggaagct ccctcgtgcg ctctcctgtt ccgaccctgc
     5221 cgcttaccgg atacctgtcc gcctttctcc cttcgggaag cgtggcgctt tctcatagct
     5281 cacgctgtag gtatctcagt tcggtgtagg tcgttcgctc caagctgggc tgtgtgcacg
     5341 aaccccccgt tcagcccgac cgctgcgcct tatccggtaa ctatcgtctt gagtccaacc
     5401 cggtaagaca cgacttatcg ccactggcag cagccactgg taacaggatt agcagagcga
     5461 ggtatgtagg cggtgctaca gagttcttga agtggtggcc taactacggc tacactagaa
     5521 gaacagtatt tggtatctgc gctctgctga agccagttac cttcggaaaa agagttggta
     5581 gctcttgatc cggcaaacaa accaccgctg gtagcggtgg tttttttgtt tgcaagcagc
     5641 agattacgcg cagaaaaaaa ggatctcaag aagatccttt gatcttttct acggggtctg
     5701 acgctcagtg gaacgaaaac tcacgttaag ggattttggt catgagatta tcaaaaagga
     5761 tcttcaccta gatcctttta aattaaaaat gaagttttaa atcaatctaa agtatatatg
     5821 agtaaacttg gtctgacagt taccaatgct taatcagtga ggcacctatc tcagcgatct
     5881 gtctatttcg ttcatccata gttgcctgac tccccgtcgt gtagataact acgatacggg
     5941 agggcttacc atctggcccc agtgctgcaa tgataccgcg agacccacgc tcaccggctc
     6001 cagatttatc agcaataaac cagccagccg gaagggccga gcgcagaagt ggtcctgcaa
     6061 ctttatccgc ctccatccag tctattaatt gttgccggga agctagagta agtagttcgc
     6121 cagttaatag tttgcgcaac gttgttgcca ttgctacagg catcgtggtg tcacgctcgt
     6181 cgtttggtat ggcttcattc agctccggtt cccaacgatc aaggcgagtt acatgatccc
     6241 ccatgttgtg caaaaaagcg gttagctcct tcggtcctcc gatcgttgtc agaagtaagt
     6301 tggccgcagt gttatcactc atggttatgg cagcactgca taattctctt actgtcatgc
     6361 catccgtaga tgcttttctg tgactggtga gtactcaacc aagtcattct gagaatagtg
     6421 tatgcggcga ccgagttgct cttgcccggc gtcaatacgg gataataccg cgccacatag
     6481 cagaacttta aaagtgctca tcattggaaa acgttcttcg gggcgaaaac tctcaaggat
     6541 cttaccgctg ttgagatcca gttcgatgta acccactcgt gcacccaact gatcttcagc
     6601 atcttttact ttcaccagcg tttctgggtg agcaaaaaca ggaaggcaaa atgccgcaaa
     6661 aaagggaata agggcgacac ggaaatgttg aatactcata ctcttccttt ttcaatatta
     6721 ttgaagcatt tatcagggtt attgtctcat gagcggatac atatttgaat gtatttagaa
     6781 aaataaacaa ataggggttc cgcgcacatt tccccgaaaa gtgccacctg acgtc
//
