>Addgene plasmid #113479 | pcDNA5FRT/TO-UBXD7-Strep-HA | addgene full sequence | sequence record 218414 | Addgene NGS Result
GGAGGTCGCTGAGTAGTGCGCGAGCAAAATTTAAGCTACAACAAGGCAAGGCTTGACCGACAATTGCATG
AAGAATCTGCTTAGGGTTAGGCGTTTTGCGCTGCTTCGCGATGTACGGGCCAGATATACGCGTTGACATT
GATTATTGACTAGTTATTAATAGTAATCAATTACGGGGTCATTAGTTCATAGCCCATATATGGAGTTCCG
CGTTACATAACTTACGGTAAATGGCCCGCCTGGCTGACCGCCCAACGACCCCCGCCCATTGACGTCAATA
ATGACGTATGTTCCCATAGTAACGCCAATAGGGACTTTCCATTGACGTCAATGGGTGGAGTATTTACGGT
AAACTGCCCACTTGGCAGTACATCAAGTGTATCATATGCCAAGTACGCCCCCTATTGACGTCAATGACGG
TAAATGGCCCGCCTGGCATTATGCCCAGTACATGACCTTATGGGACTTTCCTACTTGGCAGTACATCTAC
GTATTAGTCATCGCTATTACCATGGTGATGCGGTTTTGGCAGTACATCAATGGGCGTGGATAGCGGTTTG
ACTCACGGGGATTTCCAAGTCTCCACCCCATTGACGTCAATGGGAGTTTGTTTTGGCACCAAAATCAACG
GGACTTTCCAAAATGTCGTAACAACTCCGCCCCATTGACGCAAATGGGCGGTAGGCGTGTACGGTGGGAG
GTCTATATAAGCAGAGCTCTCCCTATCAGTGATAGAGATCTCCCTATCAGTGATAGAGATCGTCGACGAG
CTCGTTTAGTGAACCGTCAGATCGCCTGGAGACGCCATCCACGCTGTTTTGACCTCCATAGAAGACACCG
GGACCGATCCAGCCTCCGGACTCTAGCGTTTAAACTTAAGCTTGGTACCGAGCTCGGATCCACTAGTCCA
GTGTGGTGGAATTCTGCAGATATCAACAAGTTTGTACAAAAAAGCAGGCTCCACCATGGCTGCCCACGGG
GGCTCCGCGGCGTCCTCGGCGCTGAAGGGGTTAATTCAACAGTTCACCACCATTACCGGTGCAAGTGAAA
GTGTAGGAAAACATATGCTTGAAGCGTGCAACAATAATCTGGAAATGGCAGTCACTATGTTTTTGGATGG
TGGAGGAATCGCTGAAGAGCCCAGTACCAGTTCAGCAAGTGTCTCTACTGTCAGACCACACACAGAAGAA
GAAGTTCGTGCCCCAATTCCTCAAAAGCAGGAAATACTGGTGGAACCAGAACCATTATTTGGTGCTCCTA
AAAGACGACGGCCTGCACGTTCAATTTTTGATGGTTTCCGGGATTTTCAGACTGAAACTATTCGGCAAGA
ACAAGAATTAAGAAATGGAGGAGCTATCGATAAGAAATTAACTACCCTTGCAGATCTATTCCGGCCACCC
ATTGATTTGATGCATAAAGGCAGCTTTGAAACAGCCAAAGAGTGTGGCCAGATGCAAAATAAGTGGCTGA
TGATAAACATTCAAAATGTTCAAGACTTTGCATGTCAGTGCCTCAACCGCGATGTGTGGAGCAACGAAGC
TGTGAAGAATATTATCCGGGAACATTTCATTTTCTGGCAGGTTTATCATGACAGTGAGGAAGGTCAGAGA
TACATACAGTTTTATAAGTTAGGGGATTTCCCCTATGTTTCCATATTGGACCCACGGACAGGTCAGAAGC
TAGTAGAATGGCACCAGTTAGATGTATCTTCTTTCTTGGACCAAGTGACGGGATTTCTGGGTGAACATGG
ACAACTGGATGGACTTTCTAGCAGTCCCCCCAAAAAATGTGCCCGTTCCGAGAGCCTTATAGATGCAAGT
GAAGACAGCCAGCTAGAAGCTGCCATCAGAGCCTCCTTACAAGAAACACATTTTGATTCAACACAGACAA
AACAGGATAGCCGCTCAGATGAAGAATCTGAATCTGAACTTTTTTCTGGCAGTGAGGAGTTCATATCCGT
TTGTGGCTCTGATGAAGAAGAAGAGGTAGAGAATCTTGCCAAGTCCAGAAAGTCTCCCCACAAAGATTTG
GGGCATAGAAAAGAGGAGAATAGAAGGCCGCTGACTGAGCCACCAGTCAGAACTGATCCTGGAACAGCCA
CAAACCACCAAGGATTGCCAGCTGTGGATTCAGAGATACTGGAGATGCCACCTGAAAAAGCAGATGGAGT
AGTGGAGGGGATAGATGTAAATGGACCAAAAGCACAGCTGATGTTGCGGTATCCAGATGGAAAAAGGGAA
CAGATCACTCTTCCAGAGCAAGCTAAACTGCTAGCTTTGGTGAAGCACGTGCAGTCTAAAGGATACCCAA
ATGAACGTTTTGAACTTCTCACCAACTTTCCTCGAAGGAAATTATCTCATCTGGACTATGATATTACATT
GCAAGAGGCAGGCCTTTGTCCTCAAGAGACTGTCTTTGTACAGGAAAGAAATTACCCAGCTTTCTTGTAC
AAAGTGGTTGATATCAAGGCCGCCGACATCACCAGCCTGTACAAGAAAGTGGGGTGGAGCCATCCCCAGT
TCGAGAAGGGCGGAGGATCTGGCGGCGGAAGCGGCGGAGGAAGCTGGTCCCACCCTCAGTTTGAGAAAGG
CACCGAGCTGGGCAGCACCATGGCCAGCTACCCCTACGACGTGCCCGACTACGCCTGATGACTCGAGTCT
AGAGGGCCCGTTTAAACCCGCTGATCAGCCTCGACTGTGCCTTCTAGTTGCCAGCCATCTGTTGTTTGCC
CCTCCCCCGTGCCTTCCTTGACCCTGGAAGGTGCCACTCCCACTGTCCTTTCCTAATAAAATGAGGAAAT
TGCATCGCATTGTCTGAGTAGGTGTCATTCTATTCTGGGGGGTGGGGTGGGGCAGGACAGCAAGGGGGAG
GATTGGGAAGACAATAGCAGGCATGCTGGGGATGCGGTGGGCTCTATGGCTTCTGAGGCGGAAAGAACCA
GCTGGGGCTCTAGGGGGTATCCCC
[124 nt withheld, positions 2965-3088]
C
[91 nt withheld, positions 3090-3180]
AGGGTGATGGTTCACGTACCTAGAAGTTCCTATTCCGAAGTTCCTATTCTCTAGAAAGTATAGGAACTTC
CTTGGCCAAAAAGCCTGAACTCACCGCGACGTCTGTCGAGAAGTTTCTGATCGAAAAGTTCGACAGCGTC
TCCGACCTGATGCAGCTCTCGGAGGGCGAAGAATCTCGTGCTTTCAGCTTCGATGTAGGAGGGCGTGGAT
ATGTCCTGCGGGTAAATAGCTGCGCCGATGGTTTCTACAAAGATCGTTATGTTTATCGGCACTTTGCATC
GGCCGCGCTCCCGATTCCGGAAGTGCTTGACATTGGGGAATTCAGCGAGAGCCTGACCTATTGCATCTCC
CGCCGTGCACAGGGTGTCACGTTGCAAGACCTGCCTGAAACCGAACTGCCCGCTGTTCTGCAGCCGGTCG
CGGAGGCCATGGATGCGATCGCTGCGGCCGATCTTAGCCAGACGAGCGGGTTCGGCCCATTCGGACCGCA
AGGAATCGGTCAATACACTACATGGCGTGATTTCATATGCGCGATTGCTGATCCCCATGTGTATCACTGG
CAAACTGTGATGGACGACACCGTCAGTGCGTCCGTCGCGCAGGCTCTCGATGAGCTGATGCTTTGGGCCG
AGGACTGCCCCGAAGTCCGGCACCTCGTGCACGCGGATTTCGGCTCCAACAATGTCCTGACGGACAATGG
CCGCATAACAGCGGTCATTGACTGGAGCGAGGCGATGTTCGGGGATTCCCAATACGAGGTCGCCAACATC
TTCTTCTGGAGGCCGTGGTTGGCTTGTATGGAGCAGCAGACGCGCTACTTCGAGCGGAGGCATCCGGAGC
TTGCAGGATCGCCGCGGCTCCGGGCGTATATGCTCCGCATTGGTCTTGACCAACTCTATCAGAGCTTGGT
TGACGGCAATTTCGATGATGCAGCTTGGGCGCAGGGTCGATGCGACGCAATCGTCCGATCCGGAGCCGGG
ACTGTCGGGCGTACACAAATCGCCCGCAGAAGCGCGGCCGTCTGGACCGATGGCTGTGTAGAAGTACTCG
CCGATAGTGGAAACCGACGCCCCAGCACTCGTCCGAGGGCAAAGGAATAGCACGTACTACGAGATTTCGA
TTCCACCGCCGCCTTCTATGAAAGGTTGGGCTTCGGAATCGTTTTCCGGGACGCCGGCTGGATGATCCTC
CAGCGCGGGGATCTCATGCTGGAGTTCTTCGCCCACCCCAACTTGTTTATTGCAGCTTATAATGGTTACA
AATAAAGCAATAGCATCACAAATTTCACAAATAAAGCATTTTTTTCACTGCATTCTAGTTGTGGTTTGTC
CAAACTCATCAATGTATCTTATCATGTCTGTATACCGTCGACCTCTAGCTAGAGCTTGGCGTAATCATGG
TCATAGCTGTTTCCTGTGTGAAATTGTTATCCGCTCACAATTCCACACAACATACGAGCCGGAAGCATAA
AGTGTAAAGCCTGGGGTGCCTAATGAGTGAGCTAACTCACATTAATTGCGTTGCGCTCACTGCCCGCTTT
CCAGTCGGGAAACCTGTCGTGCCAGCTGCATTAATGAATCGGCCAACGCGCGGGGAGAGGCGGTTTGCGT
ATTGGGCGCTCTTCCGCTTCCTCGCTCACTGACTCGCTGCGCTCGGTCGTTCGGCTGCGGCGAGCGGTAT
CAGCTCACTCAAAGGCGGTAATACGGTTATCCACAGAATCAGGGGATAACGCAGGAAAGAACATGTGAGC
AAAAGGCCAGCAAAAGGCCAGGAACCGTAAAAAGGCCGCGTTGCTGGCGTTTTTCCATAGGCTCCGCCCC
CCTGACGAGCATCACAAAAATCGACGCTCAAGTCAGAGGTGGCGAAACCCGACAGGACTATAAAGATACC
AGGCGTTTCCCCCTGGAAGCTCCCTCGTGCGCTCTCCTGTTCCGACCCTGCCGCTTACCGGATACCTGTC
CGCCTTTCTCCCTTCGGGAAGCGTGGCGCTTTCTCATAGCTCACGCTGTAGGTATCTCAGTTCGGTGTAG
GTCGTTCGCTCCAAGCTGGGCTGTGTGCACGAACCCCCCGTTCAGCCCGACCGCTGCGCCTTATCCGGTA
ACTATCGTCTTGAGTCCAACCCGGTAAGACACGACTTATCGCCACTGGCAGCAGCCACTGGTAACAGGAT
TAGCAGAGCGAGGTATGTAGGCGGTGCTACAGAGTTCTTGAAGTGGTGGCCTAACTACGGCTACACTAGA
AGAACAGTATTTGGTATCTGCGCTCTGCTGAAGCCAGTTACCTTCGGAAAAAGAGTTGGTAGCTCTTGAT
CCGGCAAACAAACCACCGCTGGTAGCGGTGGTTTTTTTGTTTGCAAGCAGCAGATTACGCGCAGAAAAAA
AGGATCTCAAGAAGATCCTTTGATCTTTTCTACGGGGTCTGACGCTCAGTGGAACGAAAACTCACGTTAA
GGGATTTTGGTCATGAGATTATCAAAAAGGATCTTCACCTAGATCCTTTTAAATTAAAAATGAAGTTTTA
AATCAATCTAAAGTATATATGAGTAAACTTGGTCTGACAGTTACCAATGCTTAATCAGTGAGGCACCTAT
CTCAGCGATCTGTCTATTTCGTTCATCCATAGTTGCCTGACTCCCCGTCGTGTAGATAACTACGATACGG
GAGGGCTTACCATCTGGCCCCAGTGCTGCAATGATACCGCGAGACCCACGCTCACCGGCTCCAGATTTAT
CAGCAATAAACCAGCCAGCCGGAAGGGCCGAGCGCAGAAGTGGTCCTGCAACTTTATCCGCCTCCATCCA
GTCTATTAATTGTTGCCGGGAAGCTAGAGTAAGTAGTTCGCCAGTTAATAGTTTGCGCAACGTTGTTGCC
ATTGCTACAGGCATCGTGGTGTCACGCTCGTCGTTTGGTATGGCTTCATTCAGCTCCGGTTCCCAACGAT
CAAGGCGAGTTACATGATCCCCCATGTTGTGCAAAAAAGCGGTTAGCTCCTTCGGTCCTCCGATCGTTGT
CAGAAGTAAGTTGGCCGCAGTGTTATCACTCATGGTTATGGCAGCACTGCATAATTCTCTTACTGTCATG
CCATCCGTAAGATGCTTTTCTGTGACTGGTGAGTACTCAACCAAGTCATTCTGAGAATAGTGTATGCGGC
GACCGAGTTGCTCTTGCCCGGCGTCAATACGGGATAATACCGCGCCACATAGCAGAACTTTAAAAGTGCT
CATCATTGGAAAACGTTCTTCGGGGCGAAAACTCTCAAGGATCTTACCGCTGTTGAGATCCAGTTCGATG
TAACCCACTCGTGCACCCAACTGATCTTCAGCATCTTTTACTTTCACCAGCGTTTCTGGGTGAGCAAAAA
CAGGAAGGCAAAATGCCGCAAAAAAGGGAATAAGGGCGACACGGAAATGTTGAATACTCATACTCTTCCT
TTTTCAATATTATTGAAGCATTTATCAGGGTTATTGTCTCATGAGCGGATACATATTTGAATGTATTTAG
AAAAATAAACAAATAGGGGTTCCGCGCACATTTCCCCGAAAAGTGCCACCTGACGTCGACGGATCGGGAG
ATCTCCCGATCCCCTATGGTGCACTCTCAGTACAATCTGCTCTGATGCCGCATAGTTAAGCCAGTATCTG
CTCCCTGCTTGTGTGTT
Features (pLannotate 1.2.2; 23 found; start..end, strand, type, name):
    135..514     +  enhancer       CMV enhancer: human cytomegalovirus immediate early enhancer
    515..718     +  promoter       CMV promoter: human cytomegalovirus (CMV) immediate early promoter
    720..739     +  promoter       PLtetO-1 promoter (fragment): modified phage lambda PL promoter with tet operator sites (Lutz and Bujard, 1997)
    741..760     +  promoter       PLtetO-1 promoter (fragment): modified phage lambda PL promoter with tet operator sites (Lutz and Bujard, 1997)
    768..801     +  promoter       TRE3GV promoter (fragment): 3rd-generation Tet-responsive promoter that can be activated by binding of Tet-On® 3G, optimized for retroviral and lentiviral vectors
    936..960     +  protein_bind   attB1: mutant version of attB; recombination site for the Gateway® BP reaction BP Clonase™
    966..2432    +  CDS            UBXN7: UBXN7_HUMAN - Also known as KIAA0794, UBXD7. Experimental evidence at protein level: Swiss-Prot protein existence level 1. Ubiquitin-binding adapter that links a subset of NEDD8- associated cullin ring ligases (CRLs) to the segregase VCP/p97, to regulate turnover of their ubiquitination substrates. From Homo sapiens (Human).
   2434..2458    -  protein_bind   attB2: mutant version of attB; recombination site for the Gateway® BP reaction BP Clonase™
   2695..2919    +  polyA_signal   bGH poly(A) signal: bovine growth hormone polyadenylation signal
   2923..2944    +  promoter       SV40 promoter (fragment): SV40 enhancer and early promoter
   2965..3198    +  rep_origin     f1 ori (fragment) (sequence partly withheld): f1 bacteriophage origin of replication; arrow indicates direction of (+) strand synthesis
   3203..3250    +  protein_bind   FRT: FLP-mediated recombination occurs in the 8-bp core sequence TCTAGAAA (Turan and Bode, 2011). FLP recombinase from the Saccharomyces cerevisiae 2μ plasmid
   3258..4280    +  CDS            HygR: aminoglycoside phosphotransferase from E. coli; aph(4)-Ia; confers resistance to hygromycin
   4290..4415    +  CDS            ble (fragment): BLE_KLEPN - Experimental evidence at protein level: Swiss-Prot protein existence level 1. Binding protein with a strong affinity to the bleomycin family of antibiotics. Binds to CL990; an antimitotic-antibiotic compound. From Klebsiella pneumoniae.
   4410..4531    +  polyA_signal   SV40 poly(A) signal: SV40 polyadenylation signal
   4604..4620    -  protein_bind   lac operator: The lac repressor binds to the lac operator to inhibit transcription in E. coli. This inhibition can be relieved by adding lactose or isopropyl-β-D-thiogalactopyranoside (IPTG). lac repressor encoded by lacI
   4628..4658    -  promoter       lac promoter: promoter for the E. coli lac operon
   4673..4694    -  protein_bind   CAP binding site: CAP binding activates transcription in the presence of cAMP. E. coli catabolite activator protein
   4707..4799    -  CDS            lacI (fragment): lac repressor; lacI; The lac repressor binds to the lac operator to inhibit transcription in E. coli. This inhibition can be relieved by adding lactose or isopropyl-β-D-thiogalactopyranoside (IPTG).
   4982..5570    -  rep_origin     ori: high-copy-number ColE1/pMB1/pBR322/pUC origin of replication
   5741..6601    -  CDS            AmpR: β-lactamase; bla; confers resistance to ampicillin, carbenicillin, and related antibiotics
   6602..6706    -  promoter       AmpR promoter: bla
   6765..6817    -  misc_feature   bom (fragment): basis of mobility region from pBR322
