[The description below was written by a language model from this plasmid's Addgene catalogue record, the feature table of its GenBank file and pLannotate feature annotations shown in this document.]
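Description:
pcDNA5FRT/TO-UBXD7-Strep-HA is a mammalian expression plasmid built on the Gateway-adapted pcDNA5-FRT-TO-cSH-GW backbone, designed for tetracycline-regulated expression of human UBXD7 (UBXN7) carrying a C-terminal tandem Strep-tag II plus HA epitope. It is maintained in E. coli as a high-copy plasmid through a ColE1/pUC-type origin and ampicillin resistance (bla with its own promoter). A fragment of an f1 origin and lac promoter/operator remnants are also annotated in the backbone.

The expression cassette uses the CMV immediate-early enhancer and promoter followed by two tet operator sites, so that transcription is held off in cells expressing the Tet repressor and induced by tetracycline or doxycycline. The UBXN7 coding sequence sits between attB1 and attB2 sites left by Gateway recombination. It is recorded as wild type apart from a silent A834C change and lacks a stop codon, allowing read-through across attB2 into the two Strep-tag II peptides and the HA tag, with a bGH polyadenylation signal terminating the transcript. Downstream, an FRT site immediately precedes a hygromycin resistance gene with an SV40 poly(A) signal and no annotated promoter of its own. This arrangement is typical of Flp-mediated integration systems, in which recombination into a genomic FRT landing site activates the marker and yields isogenic, single-copy stable lines selected with hygromycin.

UBXN7 is a ubiquitin-binding adapter linking cullin-RING ligases to VCP/p97. The Strep-HA tag supports affinity purification, and the associated publication used affinity purification with SWATH mass spectrometry to study VCP/p97. The two sequence records differ slightly in length and numbering but describe the same features.
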