Addgene plasmid #113479: pcDNA5FRT/TO-UBXD7-Strep-HA
Purpose: Expression of human UBXD7 with C-terminal strep-HA tag
Depositing lab: Hemmo Meyer. Depositing organization: Universitaet Duisburg-Essen. Publication: AP-SWATH reveals direct involvement of VCP/p97 in integrated stress response signaling through facilitating CReP/PPP1R15B degradation. Hulsmann J, Kravic B, Weith M, Gstaiger M, Aebersold RH, Collins BC, Meyer H. Mol Cell Proteomics. 2018 Mar 29. pii: RA117.000471. doi: 10.1074/mcp.RA117.000471. PubMed 29599191.
Backbone
  Vector backbone: pcDNA5-FRT-TO-cSH-GW
  Backbone manufacturer: Ruedi Aebersold
  Backbone size w/o insert (bp): 7017
  Vector type: Mammalian Expression
  Selectable markers: Hygromycin
Growth in bacteria
  Bacterial resistance: Ampicillin, 100 μg/mL
  Growth temperature: 37°C
  Growth strain: DH5alpha
  Copy number: High Copy
Gene/Insert
  Gene/Insert name: UBXD7 (alt name: UBXN7)
  Species: H. sapiens (human)
  Mutation: A834C silent mutation, wildtype without stop codon
  Entrez Gene: UBXN7 (a.k.a. UBXD7)
  Promoter: CMV
  Tag / fusion protein: 2xstrep-HA (C terminal on insert)
  Cloning method: Gateway Cloning
  Sequencing primers: 5′ CMV-F; 3′ BGH-rev
Terms and licenses: Academic/Nonprofit Terms; Industry Terms: Not Available to Industry
How to cite: pcDNA5FRT/TO-UBXD7-Strep-HA was a gift from Hemmo Meyer (Addgene plasmid # 113479 ; http://n2t.net/addgene:113479 ; RRID:Addgene_113479)
